>Addgene plasmid #66531 | pETM6-H10-mCherry | depositor full sequence | sequence record 114543 | pETM6-H10-mCherry sequence 5866 bps
TAATACGACTCACTACGGAAGAATTGTGAGCGGATAACAATTCCCCTCTAGAAATAATTTTGTTTAACTT
TAAGAAGGAGATATACATATGGTTTCAAAAGGCGAAGAAGACAACATGGCGATTATCAAGGAATTTATGC
GTTTCAAGGTCCACATGGAAGGCAGCGTCAATGGTCACGAATTTGAAATTGAAGGCGAAGGTGAAGGCCG
TCCGTATGAAGGCACCCAGACGGCAAAACTGAAGGTCACCAAAGGCGGTCCGCTGCCGTTTGCTTGGGAT
ATTCTGTCACCGCAATTCATGTATGGTTCGAAAGCGTACGTTAAGCATCCGGCCGATATCCCGGACTATC
TGAAACTGTCCTTTCCGGAAGGCTTCAAATGGGAACGTGTTATGAACTTCGAAGATGGCGGTGTGGTTAC
CGTCACGCAGGATAGCTCTCTGCAAGACGGTGAATTTATTTATAAAGTGAAGCTGCGCGGCACCAATTTC
CCGAGCGATGGTCCGGTTATGCAGAAAAAGACGATGGGCTGGGAAGCGAGTTCCGAACGTATGTACCCGG
AAGACGGTGCCCTGAAAGGCGAAATCAAGCAGCGCCTGAAACTGAAGGATGGCGGTCACTATGACGCAGA
AGTGAAAACCACGTACAAGGCTAAAAAGCCGGTCCAACTGCCGGGTGCATACAACGTGAACATCAAGCTG
GATATCACCAGCCATAACGAAGACTATACGATCGTTGAACAGTACGAACGTGCAGAAGGCCGCCACTCTA
CCGGCGGTATGGATGAACTGTACAAATAAGGTACCCTCGAGTCTGGTAAAGAAACCGCTGCTGCGAAATT
TGAACGCCAGCACATGGACTCGTCTACTAGTCGCAGCTTAATTAACCTAAACTGCTGCCACCGCTGAGCA
ATAACTAGCATAACCCCTTGGGGCCTCTAAACGGGTCTTGAGGGGTTTTTTGCTAGCGAAAGGAGGAGTC
GACTATATCCGGATTGGCGAATGGG
[124 nt withheld, positions 1006-1129]
C
[91 nt withheld, positions 1131-1221]
A
[49 nt withheld, positions 1223-1271]
CCTTTGACGTTGGAGTCCACGTTCTTT
[37 nt withheld, positions 1299-1335]
ACCCTATCTCGGTCTATTCTTTTGATTTATAAGGGATTTTGCCGATTTCGGCCTATTGGTTAAAAAATGA
GCTGATTTAACAAAAATTTAACGCGAATTTTAACAAAATATTAACGTTTACAATTTCTGGCGGCACGATG
GCATGAGATTATCAAAAAGGATCTTCACCTAGATCCTTTTAAATTAAAAATGAAGTTTTAAATCAATCTA
AAGTATATATGAGTAAACTTGGTCTGACAGTTACCAATGCTTAATCAGTGAGGCACCTATCTCAGCGATC
TGTCTATTTCGTTCATCCATAGTTGCCTGACTCCCCGTCGTGTAGATAACTACGATACGGGAGGGCTTAC
CATCTGGCCCCAGTGCTGCAATGATACCGCGAGACCCACGCTCACCGGCTCCAGATTTATCAGCAATAAA
CCAGCCAGCCGGAAGGGCCGAGCGCAGAAGTGGTCCTGCAACTTTATCCGCCTCCATCCAGTCTATTAAT
TGTTGCCGGGAAGCTAGAGTAAGTAGTTCGCCAGTTAATAGTTTGCGCAACGTTGTTGCCATTGCTACAG
GCATCGTGGTGTCACGCTCGTCGTTTGGTATGGCTTCATTCAGCTCCGGTTCCCAACGATCAAGGCGAGT
TACATGATCCCCCATGTTGTGCAAAAAAGCGGTTAGCTCCTTCGGTCCTCCGATCGTTGTCAGAAGTAAG
TTGGCCGCAGTGTTATCACTCATGGTTATGGCAGCACTGCATAATTCTCTTACTGTCATGCCATCCGTAA
GATGCTTTTCTGTGACTGGTGAGTACTCAACCAAGTCATTCTGAGAATAGTGTATGCGGCGACCGAGTTG
CTCTTGCCCGGCGTCAATACGGGATAATACCGCGCCACATAGCAGAACTTTAAAAGTGCTCATCATTGGA
AAACGTTCTTCGGGGCGAAAACTCTCAAGGATCTTACCGCTGTTGAGATCCAGTTCGATGTAACCCACTC
GTGCACCCAACTGATCTTCAGCATCTTTTACTTTCACCAGCGTTTCTGGGTGAGCAAAAACAGGAAGGCA
AAATGCCGCAAAAAAGGGAATAAGGGCGACACGGAAATGTTGAATACTCATACTCTTCCTTTTTCAATCA
TGATTGAAGCATTTATCAGGGTTATTGTCTCATGAGCGGATACATATTTGAATGTATTTAGAAAAATAAA
CAAATAGGTCATGACCAAAATCCCTTAACGTGAGTTTTCGTTCCACTGAGCGTCAGACCCCGTAGAAAAG
ATCAAAGGATCTTCTTGAGATCCTTTTTTTCTGCGCGTAATCTGCTGCTTGCAAACAAAAAAACCACCGC
TACCAGCGGTGGTTTGTTTGCCGGATCAAGAGCTACCAACTCTTTTTCCGAAGGTAACTGGCTTCAGCAG
AGCGCAGATACCAAATACTGTCCTTCTAGTGTAGCCGTAGTTAGGCCACCACTTCAAGAACTCTGTAGCA
CCGCCTACATACCTCGCTCTGCTAATCCTGTTACCAGTGGCTGCTGCCAGTGGCGATAAGTCGTGTCTTA
CCGGGTTGGACTCAAGACGATAGTTACCGGATAAGGCGCAGCGGTCGGGCTGAACGGGGGGTTCGTGCAC
ACAGCCCAGCTTGGAGCGAACGACCTACACCGAACTGAGATACCTACAGCGTGAGCTATGAGAAAGCGCC
ACGCTTCCCGAAGGGAGAAAGGCGGACAGGTATCCGGTAAGCGGCAGGGTCGGAACAGGAGAGCGCACGA
GGGAGCTTCCAGGGGGAAACGCCTGGTATCTTTATAGTCCTGTCGGGTTTCGCCACCTCTGACTTGAGCG
TCGATTTTTGTGATGCTCGTCAGGGGGGCGGAGCCTATGGAAAAACGCCAGCAACGCGGCCTTTTTACGG
TTCCTGGCCTTTTGCTGGCCTTTTGCTCACATGTTCTTTCCTGCGTTATCCCCTGATTCTGTGGATAACC
GTATTACCGCCTTTGAGTGAGCTGATACCGCTCGCCGCAGCCGAACGACCGAGCGCAGCGAGTCAGTGAG
CGAGGAAGCGGAAGAGCGCCTGATGCGGTATTTTCTCCTTACGCATCTGTGCGGTATTTCACACCGCATA
TATGGTGCACTCTCAGTACAATCTGCTCTGATGCCGCATAGTTAAGCCAGTATACACTCCGCTATCGCTA
CGTGACTGGGTCATGGCTGCGCCCCGACACCCGCCAACACCCGCTGACGCGCCCTGACGGGCTTGTCTGC
TCCCGGCATCCGCTTACAGACAAGCTGTGACCGTCTCCGGGAGCTGCATGTGTCAGAGGTTTTCACCGTC
ATCACCGAAACGCGCGAGGCAGCTGCGGTAAAGCTCATCAGCGTGGTCGTGAAGCGATTCACAGATGTCT
GCCTGTTCATCCGCGTCCAGCTCGTTGAGTTTCTCCAGAAGCGTTAATGTCTGGCTTCTGATAAAGCGGG
CCATGTTAAGGGCGGTTTTTTCCTGTTTGGTCACTGATGCCTCCGTGTAAGGGGGATTTCTGTTCATGGG
GGTAATGATACCGATGAAACGAGAGAGGATGCTCACGATACGGGTTACTGATGATGAACATGCCCGGTTA
CTGGAACGTTGTGAGGGTAAACAACTGGCGGTATGGATGCGGCGGGACCAGAGAAAAATCACTCAGGGTC
AATGCCAGCGCTTCGTTAATACAGATGTAGGTGTTCCACAGGGTAGCCAGCAGCATCCTGCGATGCAGAT
CCGGAACATAATGGTGCAGGGCGCTGACTTCCGCGTTTCCAGACTTTACGAAACACGGAAACCGAAGACC
ATTCATGTTGTTGCTCAGGTCGCAGACGTTTTGCAGCAGCAGTCGCTTCACGTTCGCTCGCGTATCGGTG
ATTCATTCTGCTAACCAGTAAGGCAACCCCGCCAGCCTAGCCGGGTCCTCAACGACAGGAGCACGATCAT
GCTAGTCATGCCCCGCGCCCACCGGAAGGAGCTGACTGGGTTGAAGGCTCTCAAGGGCATCGGTCGAGAT
CCCGGTGCCTAATGAGTGAGCTAACTTACATTAATTGCGTTGCGCTCACTGCCCGCTTTCCAGTCGGGAA
ACCTGTCGTGCCAGCTGCATTAATGAATCGGCCAACGCGCGGGGAGAGGCGGTTTGCGTATTGGGCGCCA
GGGTGGTTTTTCTTTTCACCAGTGAGACGGGCAACAGCTGATTGCCCTTCACCGCCTGGCCCTGAGAGAG
TTGCAGCAAGCGGTCCACGCTGGTTTGCCCCAGCAGGCGAAAATCCTGTTTGATGGTGGTTAACGGCGGG
ATATAACATGAGCTGTCTTCGGTATCGTCGTATCCCACTACCGAGATGTCCGCACCAACGCGCAGCCCGG
ACTCGGTAATGGCGCGCATTGCGCCCAGCGCCATCTGATCGTTGGCAACCAGCATCGCAGTGGGAACGAT
GCCCTCATTCAGCATTTGCATGGTTTGTTGAAAACCGGACATGGCACTCCAGTCGCCTTCCCGTTCCGCT
ATCGGCTGAATTTGATTGCGAGTGAGATATTTATGCCAGCCAGCCAGACGCAGACGCGCCGAGACAGAAC
TTAATGGGCCCGCTAACAGCGCGATTTGCTGGTGACCCAATGCGACCAGATGCTCCACGCCCAGTCGCGT
ACCGTCTTCATGGGAGAAAATAATACTGTTGATGGGTGTCTGGTCAGAGACATCAAGAAATAACGCCGGA
ACATTAGTGCAGGCAGCTTCCACAGCAATGGCATCCTGGTCATCCAGCGGATAGTTAATGATCAGCCCAC
TGACGCGTTGCGCGAGAAGATTGTGCACCGCCGCTTTACAGGCTTCGACGCCGCTTCGTTCTACCATCGA
CACCACCACGCTGGCACCCAGTTGATCGGCGCGAGATTTAATCGCCGCGACAATTTGCGACGGCGCGTGC
AGGGCCAGACTGGAGGTGGCAACGCCAATCAGCAACGACTGTTTGCCCGCCAGTTGTTGTGCCACGCGGT
TGGGAATGTAATTCAGCTCCGCCATCGCCGCTTCCACTTTTTCCCGCGTTTTCGCAGAAACGTGGCTGGC
CTGGTTCACCACGCGGGAAACGGTCTGATAAGAGACACCGGCATACTCTGCGACATCGTATAACGTTACT
GGTTTCACATTCACCACCCTGAATTGACTCTCTTCCGGGCGCTATCATGCCATACCGCGAAAGGTTTTGC
GCCATTCGATGGTGTCCGGGATCTCGACGCTCTCCCTTATGCGACTCCTGCATTAGGAAGCAGCCCAGTA
GTAGGTTGAGGCCGTTGAGCACCGCCGCCGCAAGGAATGGTGCATGCAAGGAGATGGCGCCCAACAGTCC
CCCGGCCACGGGGCCTGCCACCATACCCACGCCGAAACAAGCGCTCATGAGCCCGAAGTGGCGAGCCCGA
TCTTCCCCATCGGTGATGTCGGCGATATAGGCGCCAGCAACCGCACCTGTGGCGCCGGTGATGCCGGCCA
CGATGCGTCCGGCGTAGCCTAGGATCGAGATCGATCTCGATCCCGCGAAAT
Features (pLannotate 1.2.2; 18 found; start..end, strand, type, name):
     24..40      +  protein_bind   lac operator: The lac repressor binds to the lac operator to inhibit transcription in E. coli. This inhibition can be relieved by adding lactose or isopropyl-β-D-thiogalactopyranoside (IPTG). lac repressor encoded by lacI
     59..81      +  RBS            RBS: efficient ribosome binding site from bacteriophage T7 gene 10 (Olins and Rangwala, 1989)
     89..796     +  CDS            mCherry: mCherry is a basic (constitutively fluorescent) red fluorescent protein published in 2004, derived from Discosoma sp.. It is reported to be a very rapidly-maturing monomer with low acid sensitivity.
    818..859     +  CDS            S-Tag (fragment): affinity and epitope tag derived from pancreatic ribonuclease A
    915..962     +  terminator     T7 terminator: transcription terminator for bacteriophage T7 RNA polymerase
   1006..1461    +  rep_origin     f1 ori (sequence partly withheld): f1 bacteriophage origin of replication; arrow indicates direction of (+) strand synthesis
   1576..2436    -  CDS            AmpR: β-lactamase; bla; confers resistance to ampicillin, carbenicillin, and related antibiotics
   2437..2529    -  promoter       AmpR promoter: bla
   2610..3198    +  rep_origin     ori: high-copy-number ColE1/pMB1/pBR322/pUC origin of replication
   3384..3526    -  misc_feature   bom: basis of mobility region from pBR322
   3628..3819    -  CDS            rop: Rop protein, which maintains plasmids at low copy number; rop
   3836..4216    +  CDS            YPB1_ECOLX: Protein predicted: Swiss-Prot protein existence level 4. From Escherichia coli.
   4278..4342    -  CDS            TcR (fragment): tetracycline efflux protein; tet; confers resistance to tetracycline
   4357..4378    -  protein_bind   CAP binding site: CAP binding activates transcription in the presence of cAMP. E. coli catabolite activator protein
   4391..5473    -  CDS            lacI: lac repressor; lacI; The lac repressor binds to the lac operator to inhibit transcription in E. coli. This inhibition can be relieved by adding lactose or isopropyl-β-D-thiogalactopyranoside (IPTG).
   5474..5551    -  promoter       lacI promoter: lacI
   5559..5832    -  CDS            TcR (fragment): tetracycline efflux protein; tet; confers resistance to tetracycline
   5864..15      +  intron         CMV intron (fragment) (across the origin): modified intron A from human cytomegalovirus (CMV)
