[The description below was written by a language model from this plasmid's Addgene catalogue record and pLannotate feature annotations shown in this document.]
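Description:
pETM6-H10-mCherry is a 5,866 bp bacterial expression plasmid built on the pETM6 backbone, a pET-style vector used in synthetic biology for assembling and tuning metabolic pathways in E. coli. It replicates from a ColE1/pMB1-type origin and is selected with ampicillin through the β-lactamase gene and its native promoter. The catalogue lists it as high copy, although the annotation also finds the rop gene and the pBR322 bom region, elements normally associated with lower, pBR322-like copy number. An f1 origin is present as well, along with short tetracycline-resistance remnants and a predicted E. coli ORF that are leftovers of the backbone's ancestry. A very short hit to a CMV intron spanning the sequence origin is most likely an annotation artefact, falling where the promoter would be expected.

The payload is a 711 bp mCherry coding sequence, codon-optimized for E. coli and cloned between retained NdeI and XhoI sites. It is driven by a mutant T7 promoter designated H10. The promoter itself is not called in the feature table, presumably because its sequence departs from the consensus, but the flanking parts are typical: a lac operator, the T7 gene 10 ribosome binding site upstream of the reporter, and a T7 terminator downstream. A partial S-tag sequence lies after mCherry, and the record does not say whether it is translated. The plasmid-borne lacI with its own promoter supplies repressor, so expression should be IPTG-inducible in a host providing T7 RNA polymerase. Red fluorescence provides a readout of the H10 variant's strength, consistent with the associated work on a promoter library for transcriptional balancing of pathway genes.
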