Addgene plasmid #66531: pETM6-H10-mCherry
Purpose: Expresses mCherry under the control of Mutant T7 Promoter H10
Depositing lab: Mattheos Koffas. Depositing organization: Rensselaer Polytechnic Institute. Publication: ePathOptimize: A Combinatorial Approach for Transcriptional Balancing of Metabolic Pathways. Jones JA, Vernacchio VR, Lachance DM, Lebovich M, Fu L, Shirke AN, Schultz VL, Cress B, Linhardt RJ, Koffas MA. Sci Rep. 2015 Jun 11;5:11301. doi: 10.1038/srep11301. PubMed 26062452.
Backbone
  Vector backbone: pETM6
  Backbone size w/o insert (bp): 5155
  Total vector size (bp): 5866
  Vector type: Bacterial Expression, Synthetic Biology
Growth in bacteria
  Bacterial resistance: Ampicillin, 100 μg/mL
  Growth temperature: 37°C
  Growth strain: DH5alpha
  Copy number: High Copy
Gene/Insert
  Gene/Insert name: mCherry
  Species: Synthetic
  Insert size (bp): 711
  Mutation: Codon Optimized for E. coli
  Promoter: Mutant T7 Promoter - H10
  Cloning method: Restriction Enzyme; 5′ cloning site NdeI (not destroyed); 3′ cloning site XhoI (not destroyed)
  Sequencing primers: 5′ cgagatcgatctcgatcccg; 3′ GCT AGT TAT TGC TCA GCG G
Terms and licenses: Academic/Nonprofit Terms; Industry Terms: Not Available to Industry
How to cite: pETM6-H10-mCherry was a gift from Mattheos Koffas (Addgene plasmid # 66531 ; http://n2t.net/addgene:66531 ; RRID:Addgene_66531)
