>Addgene plasmid #66531 | pETM6-H10-mCherry | addgene partial sequence | sequence record 117185 | pBRrevBam 5'-GGTGATGTCGGCGATATAGG-3'
CCGGCCACGATGCGTCCGGCGTAGCCTAGGATCGAGATCGATCTCGATCCCGCGAAATTAATACGACTCA
CTACGGAAGAATTGTGAGCGGATAACAATTCCCCTCTAGAAATAATTTTGTTTAACTTTAAGAAGGAGAT
ATACATATGGTTTCAAAAGGCGAAGAAGACAACATGGCGATTATCAAGGAATTTATGCGTTTCAAGGTCC
ACATGGAAGGCAGCGTCAATGGTCACGAATTTGAAATTGAAGGCGAAGGTGAAGGCCGTCCGTATGAAGG
CACCCAGACGGCAAAACTGAAGGTCACCAAAGGCGGTCCGCTGCCGTTTGCTTGGGATATTCTGTCACCG
CAATTCATGTATGGTTCGAAAGCGTACGTTAAGCATCCGGCCGATATCCCGGACTATCTGAAACTGTCCT
TTCCGGAAGGCTTCAAATGGGAACGTGTTATGAACTTCGAAGATGGCGGTGTGGTTACCGTCACGCAGGA
TAGCTCTCTGCAAGACGGTGAATTTATTTATAAAGTGAAGCTGCGCGGCACCAATTTCCCGAGCGATGGT
CCGGTTATGCAGAAAAAGACGATGGGCTGGGAAGCGAGTTCCGAACGTATGTACCCGGAAGACGGTGCCC
TGAAAGGCGAAATCAAGCAGCGCCTGAAACTGAAGGATGGCGGTCACTATGACGCAGAAGTGAAAACCAC
GTACAAGGCTAAAAAGCCGGTCCAACTGCCGGGTGCATACAACGTGAACATCAAGCTGGATATCACCAGC
CATAACGAAGACTATACGATCGTTGAACAGTACGAACGTGCAGAAGGC
