>Addgene plasmid #66531 | pETM6-H10-mCherry | addgene partial sequence | sequence record 117219 | T7term 5'-GCTAGTTATTGCTCAGCGG-3'
GGTACCTTATTTGTACAGTTCATCCATACCGCCGGTAGAGTGGCGGCCTTCTGCACGTTCGTACTGTTCA
ACGATCGTATAGTCTTCGTTATGGCTGGTGATATCCAGCTTGATGTTCACGTTGTATGCACCCGGCAGTT
GGACCGGCTTTTTAGCCTTGTACGTGGTTTTCACTTCTGCGTCATAGTGACCGCCATCCTTCAGTTTCAG
GCGCTGCTTGATTTCGCCTTTCAGGGCACCGTCTTCCGGGTACATACGTTCGGAACTCGCTTCCCAGCCC
ATCGTCTTTTTCTGCATAACCGGACCATCGCTCGGGAAATTGGTGCCGCGCAGCTTCACTTTATAAATAA
ATTCACCGTCTTGCAGAGAGCTATCCTGCGTGACGGTAACCACACCGCCATCTTCGAAGTTCATAACACG
TTCCCATTTGAAGCCTTCCGGAAAGGACAGTTTCAGATAGTCCGGGATATCGGCCGGATGCTTAACGTAC
GCTTTCGAACCATACATGAATTGCGGTGACAGAATATCCCAA
